>Addgene plasmid #112246 | pEGFP Cited2 | addgene full sequence | sequence record 213576 | Addgene NGS Result
TAATAGTAATCAATTACGGGGTCATTAGTTCATAGCCCATATATGGAGTTCCGCGTTACATAACTTACGG
TAAATGGCCCGCCTGGCTGACCGCCCAACGACCCCCGCCCATTGACGTCAATAATGACGTATGTTCCCAT
AGTAACGCCAATAGGGACTTTCCATTGACGTCAATGGGTGGAGTATTTACGGTAAACTGCCCACTTGGCA
GTACATCAAGTGTATCATATGCCAAGTACGCCCCCTATTGACGTCAATGACGGTAAATGGCCCGCCTGGC
ATTATGCCCAGTACATGACCTTATGGGACTTTCCTACTTGGCAGTACATCTACGTATTAGTCATCGCTAT
TACCATGGTGATGCGGTTTTGGCAGTACATCAATGGGCGTGGATAGCGGTTTGACTCACGGGGATTTCCA
AGTCTCCACCCCATTGACGTCAATGGGAGTTTGTTTTGGCACCAAAATCAACGGGACTTTCCAAAATGTC
GTAACAACTCCGCCCCATTGACGCAAATGGGCGGTAGGCGTGTACGGTGGGAGGTCTATATAAGCAGAGC
TGGTTTAGTGAACCGTCAGATCCGCTAGCGCTACCGGTCGCCACCATGGTGAGCAAGGGCGAGGAGCTGT
TCACCGGGGTGGTGCCCATCCTGGTCGAGCTGGACGGCGACGTAAACGGCCACAAGTTCAGCGTGTCCGG
CGAGGGCGAGGGCGATGCCACCTACGGCAAGCTGACCCTGAAGTTCATCTGCACCACCGGCAAGCTGCCC
GTGCCCTGGCCCACCCTCGTGACCACCCTGACCTACGGCGTGCAGTGCTTCAGCCGCTACCCCGACCACA
TGAAGCAGCACGACTTCTTCAAGTCCGCCATGCCCGAAGGCTACGTCCAGGAGCGCACCATCTTCTTCAA
GGACGACGGCAACTACAAGACCCGCGCCGAGGTGAAGTTCGAGGGCGACACCCTGGTGAACCGCATCGAG
CTGAAGGGCATCGACTTCAAGGAGGACGGCAACATCCTGGGGCACAAGCTGGAGTACAACTACAACAGCC
ACAACGTCTATATCATGGCCGACAAGCAGAAGAACGGCATCAAGGTGAACTTCAAGATCCGCCACAACAT
CGAGGACGGCAGCGTGCAGCTCGCCGACCACTACCAGCAGAACACCCCCATCGGCGACGGCCCCGTGCTG
CTGCCCGACAACCACTACCTGAGCACCCAGTCCGCCCTGAGCAAAGACCCCAACGAGAAGCGCGATCACA
TGGTCCTGCTGGAGTTCGTGACCGCCGCCGGGATCACTCTCGGCATGGACGAGCTGTACAAGTCCGGACT
CAGATCTCGAGCCATGGCAGACCATATGATGGCCATGAACCACGGGCGCTTCCCCGACGGCACCAATGGG
CTGCACCATCACCCTGCCCACCGCATGGGCATGGGGCAGTTCCCGAGCCCCCATCACCACCAGCAGCAGC
AGCCCCAGCACGCCTTCAACGCCCTAATGGGCGAGCACATACACTACGGCGCGGGCAACATGAATGCCAC
GAGCGGCATCAGGCATGCGATGGGGCCGGGGACTGTGAACGGAGGGCACCCCCCGAGCGCGCTGGCCCCC
GCGGCCAGGTTTAACAACTCCCAGTTCATGGGTCCCCCGGTGGCCAGCCAGGGAGGCTCCCTGCCGGCCA
GCATGCAGCTGCAGAAGCTCAACAACCAGTATTTCAACCATCACCCCTACCCCCACAACCACTACATGCC
GGATTTGCACCCTGCTGCAGGCCACCAGATGAACGGGACAAACCAGCACTTCCGAGATTGCAACCCCAAG
CACAGCGGCGGCAGCAGCACCCCCGGCGGCTCGGGCGGCAGCAGCACCCCCGGCGGCTCTGGCAGCAGCT
CGGGCGGCGGCGCGGGCAGCAGCAACAGCGGCGGCGGCAGCGGCAGCGGCAACATGCCCGCCTCCGTGGC
CCACGTCCCCGCTGCAATGCTGCCGCCCAATGTCATAGACACTGATTTCATCGACGAGGAAGTTCTTATG
TCCTTGGTGATAGAAATGGGTTTGGACCGCATCAAGGAGCTGCCCGAACTCTGGCTGGGGCAAAACGAGT
TTGATTTTATGACGGACTTCGTGTGCAAACAGCAGCCCAGCAGAGTGAGCTGTTGAGGTACCGCGGGCCC
GGGATCCACCGGATCTAGATAACTGATCATAATCAGCCATACCACATTTGTAGAGGTTTTACTTGCTTTA
AAAAACCTCCCACACCTCCCCCTGAACCTGAAACATAAAATGAATGCAATTGTTGTTGTTAACTTGTTTA
TTGCAGCTTATAATGGTTACAAATAAAGCAATAGCATCACAAATTTCACAAATAAAGCATTTTTTTCACT
GCATTCTAGTTGTGGTTTGTCCAAACTCATCAATGTATCTTAACGCGTAAATTGTAAGCGTTAATATTTT
GTTAAAATTCGCGTTAAATTTTTGTTAAATCAGCTCATTTTTTAACCAATAGGCCGAAATCGGCAAAATC
CCTTATAAATCAAAAGAATAGACCGAGATAGGGT
[37 nt withheld, positions 2555-2591]
AAAGAACGTGGACTCCAACGTCAAAGG
[49 nt withheld, positions 2619-2667]
T
[91 nt withheld, positions 2669-2759]
G
[124 nt withheld, positions 2761-2884]
CAGGTGGCACTTTTCGGGGAAATGTGCGCGGAACCCCTATTTGTTTATTTTTCTAAATACATTCAAATAT
GTATCCGCTCATGAGACAATAACCCTGATAAATGCTTCAATAATATTGAAAAAGGAAGAGTCCTGAGGCG
GAAAGAACCAGCTGTGGAATGTGTGTCAGTTAGGGTGTGGAAAGTCCCCAGGCTCCCCAGCAGGCAGAAG
TATGCAAAGCATGCATCTCAATTAGTCAGCAACCAGGTGTGGAAAGTCCCCAGGCTCCCCAGCAGGCAGA
AGTATGCAAAGCATGCATCTCAATTAGTCAGCAACCATAGTCCCGCCCCTAACTCCGCCCATCCCGCCCC
TAACTCCGCCCAGTTCCGCCCATTCTCCGCCCCATGGCTGACTAATTTTTTTTATTTATGCAGAGGCCGA
GGCCGCCTCGGCCTCTGAGCTATTCCAGAAGTAGTGAGGAGGCTTTTTTGGAGGCCTAGGCTTTTGCAAA
GATCGATCAAGAGACAGGATGAGGATCGTTTCGCATGATTGAACAAGATGGATTGCACGCAGGTTCTCCG
GCCGCTTGGGTGGAGAGGCTATTCGGCTATGACTGGGCACAACAGACAATCGGCTGCTCTGATGCCGCCG
TGTTCCGGCTGTCAGCGCAGGGGCGCCCGGTTCTTTTTGTCAAGACCGACCTGTCCGGTGCCCTGAATGA
ACTGCAAGACGAGGCAGCGCGGCTATCGTGGCTGGCCACGACGGGCGTTCCTTGCGCAGCTGTGCTCGAC
GTTGTCACTGAAGCGGGAAGGGACTGGCTGCTATTGGGCGAAGTGCCGGGGCAGGATCTCCTGTCATCTC
ACCTTGCTCCTGCCGAGAAAGTATCCATCATGGCTGATGCAATGCGGCGGCTGCATACGCTTGATCCGGC
TACCTGCCCATTCGACCACCAAGCGAAACATCGCATCGAGCGAGCACGTACTCGGATGGAAGCCGGTCTT
GTCGATCAGGATGATCTGGACGAAGAGCATCAGGGGCTCGCGCCAGCCGAACTGTTCGCCAGGCTCAAGG
CGAGCATGCCCGACGGCGAGGATCTCGTCGTGACCCATGGCGATGCCTGCTTGCCGAATATCATGGTGGA
AAATGGCCGCTTTTCTGGATTCATCGACTGTGGCCGGCTGGGTGTGGCGGACCGCTATCAGGACATAGCG
TTGGCTACCCGTGATATTGCTGAAGAGCTTGGCGGCGAATGGGCTGACCGCTTCCTCGTGCTTTACGGTA
TCGCCGCTCCCGATTCGCAGCGCATCGCCTTCTATCGCCTTCTTGACGAGTTCTTCTGAGCGGGACTCTG
GGGTTCGAAATGACCGACCAAGCGACGCCCAACCTGCCATCACGAGATTTCGATTCCACCGCCGCCTTCT
ATGAAAGGTTGGGCTTCGGAATCGTTTTCCGGGACGCCGGCTGGATGATCCTCCAGCGCGGGGATCTCAT
GCTGGAGTTCTTCGCCCACCCTAGGGGGAGGCTAACTGAAACACGGAAGGAGACAATACCGGAAGGAACC
CGCGCTATGACGGCAATAAAAAGACAGAATAAAACGCACGGTGTTGGGTCGTTTGTTCATAAACGCGGGG
TTCGGTCCCAGGGCTGGCACTCTGTCGATACCCCACCGAGACCCCATTGGGGCCAATACGCCCGCGTTTC
TTCCTTTTCCCCACCCCACCCCCCAAGTTCGGGTGAAGGCCCAGGGCTCGCAGCCAACGTCGGGGCGGCA
GGCCCTGCCATAGCCTCAGGTTACTCATATATACTTTAGATTGATTTAAAACTTCATTTTTAATTTAAAA
GGATCTAGGTGAAGATCCTTTTTGATAATCTCATGACCAAAATCCCTTAACGTGAGTTTTCGTTCCACTG
AGCGTCAGACCCCGTAGAAAAGATCAAAGGATCTTCTTGAGATCCTTTTTTTCTGCGCGTAATCTGCTGC
TTGCAAACAAAAAAACCACCGCTACCAGCGGTGGTTTGTTTGCCGGATCAAGAGCTACCAACTCTTTTTC
CGAAGGTAACTGGCTTCAGCAGAGCGCAGATACCAAATACTGTTCTTCTAGTGTAGCCGTAGTTAGGCCA
CCACTTCAAGAACTCTGTAGCACCGCCTACATACCTCGCTCTGCTAATCCTGTTACCAGTGGCTGCTGCC
AGTGGCGATAAGTCGTGTCTTACCGGGTTGGACTCAAGACGATAGTTACCGGATAAGGCGCAGCGGTCGG
GCTGAACGGGGGGTTCGTGCACACAGCCCAGCTTGGAGCGAACGACCTACACCGAACTGAGATACCTACA
GCGTGAGCTATGAGAAAGCGCCACGCTTCCCGAAGGGAGAAAGGCGGACAGGTATCCGGTAAGCGGCAGG
GTCGGAACAGGAGAGCGCACGAGGGAGCTTCCAGGGGGAAACGCCTGGTATCTTTATAGTCCTGTCGGGT
TTCGCCACCTCTGACTTGAGCGTCGATTTTTGTGATGCTCGTCAGGGGGGCGGAGCCTATGGAAAAACGC
CAGCAACGCGGCCTTTTTACGGTTCCTGGCCTTTTGCTGGCCTTTTGCTCACATGTTCTTTCCTGCGTTA
TCCCCTGATTCTGTGGATAACCGTATTACCGCCATGCATTAGTTAT
Features (pLannotate 1.2.2; 16 found; start..end, strand, type, name):
     54..357     +  enhancer       CMV enhancer: human cytomegalovirus immediate early enhancer
    358..561     +  promoter       CMV promoter: human cytomegalovirus (CMV) immediate early promoter
    606..1322    +  CDS            EGFP: EGFP is a basic (constitutively fluorescent) green fluorescent protein published in 1996, derived from Aequorea victoria. It is reported to be a rapidly-maturing weak dimer with moderate acid sensitivity.
   1323..1342    +  misc_feature   MCS (fragment): multiple cloning site
   1344..2153    +  CDS            CITED2: CITE2_HUMAN - Also known as MRG1. Experimental evidence at protein level: Swiss-Prot protein existence level 1. Transcriptional coactivator of the p300/CBP-mediated transcription complex. Acts as a bridge, linking TFAP2 transcription factors and the p300/CBP transcriptional coactivator complex in order to stimulate TFAP2-mediated transcriptional activation. Positively regulates TGF-beta signaling through its association with the SMAD/p300/CBP-mediated transcriptional coactivator complex. Stimulates the peroxisome proliferator-activated receptors PPARA transcriptional activity. Enhances estroge
   2157..2182    +  misc_feature   MCS (fragment): multiple cloning site
   2194..2278    +  CDS            large T antigen (fragment): large T antigen from SV40 (simian virus 40)
   2301..2422    +  polyA_signal   SV40 poly(A) signal: SV40 polyadenylation signal
   2456..2884    -  rep_origin     f1 ori (sequence partly withheld): f1 bacteriophage origin of replication; arrow indicates direction of (+) strand synthesis
   2911..3015    +  promoter       AmpR promoter: bla
   3017..3374    +  promoter       SV40 promoter: SV40 enhancer and early promoter
   3409..4203    +  CDS            NeoR/KanR: aminoglycoside phosphotransferase from Tn5; aph(3')-II (or nptII); confers resistance to neomycin, kanamycin, and G418 (Geneticin®)
   4224..4376    +  CDS            ble (fragment): BLE_KLEPN - Experimental evidence at protein level: Swiss-Prot protein existence level 1. Binding protein with a strong affinity to the bleomycin family of antibiotics. Binds to CL990; an antimitotic-antibiotic compound. From Klebsiella pneumoniae.
   4435..4482    +  polyA_signal   HSV TK poly(A) signal: herpes simplex virus thymidine kinase polyadenylation signal (Cole and Stacy, 1985)
   4573..4589    -  polyA_signal   bGH poly(A) signal (fragment): bovine growth hormone polyadenylation signal
   4811..5399    +  rep_origin     ori: high-copy-number ColE1/pMB1/pBR322/pUC origin of replication
