[The description below was written by a language model from this plasmid's Addgene catalogue record and pLannotate feature annotations shown in this document.]
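Description:
pEGFP Cited2 is a mammalian expression plasmid built on a pEGFP-C backbone and designed to produce human CITED2 fused at its N terminus to EGFP. The fusion is driven by the human cytomegalovirus immediate early enhancer and promoter. The EGFP coding sequence runs directly into a short remnant of the multiple cloning site and then the CITED2 open reading frame, which was inserted between XhoI and KpnI sites that both remain intact. An SV40 polyadenylation signal terminates the transcript. The short large T antigen fragment annotated just upstream of this signal is most likely part of the same SV40-derived region rather than a functional element. CITED2 (also known as MRG1) is annotated as a transcriptional coactivator that bridges factors such as TFAP2 and SMADs to the p300/CBP complex.

The plasmid is propagated in E. coli through a high-copy ColE1/pUC-type origin and selected with kanamycin. The Tn5 NeoR/KanR gene sits behind tandem bacterial (bla) and SV40 early promoters and is followed by an HSV TK polyadenylation signal. The same marker therefore confers kanamycin resistance in bacteria and can support G418 selection in mammalian cells. An f1 origin is also present, which allows single-stranded DNA production. The small ble and bGH poly(A) fragments look like incidental partial matches.

The catalogue lists a vector size of 4700 bp and an insert of about 700 bp, whereas the sequenced record is 5,520 nt with a CITED2 feature of roughly 810 bp, so the catalogue sizes appear to be approximate. According to the record, the construct is used to express EGFP-tagged Cited2 in mammalian cells, where the fluorescent tag lets the protein and the transfected cells be visualized.
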