Addgene plasmid #112246: pEGFP Cited2
Purpose: expression of EGFP-Cited2 in mammalian cells
Depositing lab: Simone Di Giovanni. Depositing organization: Imperial College London.
Backbone
  Vector backbone: pEGFP-C
  Total vector size (bp): 4700
  Vector type: Mammalian Expression
Growth in bacteria
  Bacterial resistance: Kanamycin, 50 μg/mL
  Growth temperature: 37°C
  Growth strain: DH5alpha
  Copy number: Unknown
Gene/Insert
  Gene/Insert name: Cited2
  Species: H. sapiens (human)
  Insert size (bp): 700
  Entrez Gene: CITED2 (a.k.a. ASD8, MRG-1, MRG1, P35SRJ, VSD2)
  Promoter: CMV
  Tag / fusion protein: EGFP (N terminal on backbone)
  Cloning method: Restriction Enzyme; 5′ cloning site XhoI (not destroyed); 3′ cloning site KpnI (not destroyed)
  Sequencing primers: 5′ unknown
Terms and licenses: Academic/Nonprofit Terms; Industry Terms: Not Available to Industry
How to cite: pEGFP Cited2 was a gift from Simone Di Giovanni (Addgene plasmid # 112246 ; http://n2t.net/addgene:112246 ; RRID:Addgene_112246)
